>Addgene plasmid #71724 | pcDNA-hHSF1 WT | addgene full sequence | sequence record 141358 | Addgene assembled full plasmid sequence
GACGGATCGGGAGATCTCCCGATCCCCTATGGTGCACTCTCAGTACAATCTGCTCTGATGCCGCATAGTT
AAGCCAGTATCTGCTCCCTGCTTGTGTGTTGGAGGTCGCTGAGTAGTGCGCGAGCAAAATTTAAGCTACA
ACAAGGCAAGGCTTGACCGACAATTGCATGAAGAATCTGCTTAGGGTTAGGCGTTTTGCGCTGCTTCGCG
ATGTACGGGCCAGATATACGCGTTGACATTGATTATTGACTAGTTATTAATAGTAATCAATTACGGGGTC
ATTAGTTCATAGCCCATATATGGAGTTCCGCGTTACATAACTTACGGTAAATGGCCCGCCTGGCTGACCG
CCCAACGACCCCCGCCCATTGACGTCAATAATGACGTATGTTCCCATAGTAACGCCAATAGGGACTTTCC
ATTGACGTCAATGGGTGGAGTATTTACGGTAAACTGCCCACTTGGCAGTACATCAAGTGTATCATATGCC
AAGTACGCCCCCTATTGACGTCAATGACGGTAAATGGCCCGCCTGGCATTATGCCCAGTACATGACCTTA
TGGGACTTTCCTACTTGGCAGTACATCTACGTATTAGTCATCGCTATTACCATGGTGATGCGGTTTTGGC
AGTACATCAATGGGCGTGGATAGCGGTTTGACTCACGGGGATTTCCAAGTCTCCACCCCATTGACGTCAA
TGGGAGTTTGTTTTGGCACCAAAATCAACGGGACTTTCCAAAATGTCGTAACAACTCCGCCCCATTGACG
CAAATGGGCGGTAGGCGTGTACGGTGGGAGGTCTATATAAGCAGAGCTCTCTGGCTAACTAGAGAACCCA
CTGCTTACTGGCTTATCGAAATTAATACGACTCACTATAGGGAGACCCAAGCTGGCTAGCGTTTAAACGG
GCCCTCTAGACTCGAGCGGCCGCCACTGTGCTGGATATCTGCAGAATTCGAGATGGATCTGCCCGTGGGC
CCCGGCGCGGCGGGGCCCAGCAACGTCCCGGCCTTCCTGACCAAGCTGTGGACCCTCGTGAGCGACCCGG
ACACCGACGCGCTCATCTGCTGGAGCCCGAGCGGGAACAGCTTCCACGTGTTCGACCAGGGCCAGTTTGC
CAAGGAGGTGCTGCCCAAGTACTTCAAGCACAACAACATGGCCAGCTTCGTGCGGCAGCTCAACATGTAT
GGCTTCCGGAAAGTGGTCCACATCGAGCAGGGCGGCCTGGTCAAGCCAGAGAGAGACGACACGGAGTTCC
AGCACCCATGCTTCCTGCGTGGCCAGGAGCAGCTCCTTGAGAACATCAAGAGGAAAGTGACCAGTGTGTC
CACCCTGAAGAGTGAAGACATAAAGATCCGCCAGGACAGCGTCACCAAGCTGCTGACGGACGTGCAGCTG
ATGAAGGGGAAGCAGGAGTGCATGGACTCCAAGCTCCTGGCCATGAAGCATGAGAATGAGGCTCTGTGGC
GGGAGGTGGCCAGCCTTCGGCAGAAGCATGCCCAGCAACAGAAAGTCGTCAACAAGCTCATTCAGTTCCT
GATCTCACTGGTGCAGTCAAACCGGATCCTGGGGGTGAAGAGAAAGATCCCCCTGATGCTGAACGACAGT
GGCTCAGCACATTCCATGCCCAAGTATAGCCGGCAGTTCTCCCTGGAGCACGTCCACGGCTCGGGCCCCT
ACTCGGCCCCCTCCCCAGCCTACAGCAGCTCCAGCCTCTACGCCCCTGATGCTGTGGCCAGCTCTGGACC
CATCATCTCCGACATCACCGAGCTGGCTCCTGCCAGCCCCATGGCCTCCCCCGGCGGGAGCATAGACGAG
AGGCCCCTATCCAGCAGCCCCCTGGTGCGTGTCAAGGAGGAGCCCCCCAGCCCGCCTCAGAGCCCCCGGG
TAGAGGAGGCGAGTCCCGGGCGCCCATCTTCCGTGGACACCCTCTTGTCCCCGACCGCCCTCATTGACTC
CATCCTGCGGGAGAGTGAACCTGCCCCCGCCTCCGTCACAGCCCTCACGGACGCCAGGGGCCACACGGAC
ACCGAGGGCCGGCCTCCCTCCCCCCCGCCCACCTCCACCCCTGAAAAGTGCCTCAGCGTAGCCTGCCTGG
ACAAGAATGAGCTCAGTGACCACTTGGATGCTATGGACTCCAACCTGGATAACCTGCAGACCATGCTGAG
CAGCCACGGCTTCAGCGTGGACACCAGTGCCCTGCTGGACCTGTTCAGCCCCTCGGTGACCGTGCCCGAC
ATGAGCCTGCCTGACCTTGACAGCAGCCTGGCCAGTATCCAAGAGCTCCTGTCTCCCCAGGAGCCCCCCA
GGCCTCCCGAGGCAGAGAACAGCAGCCCGGATTCAGGGAAGCAGCTGGTGCACTACACAGCGCAGCCGCT
GTTCCTGCTGGACCCCGGCTCCGTGGACACCGGGAGCAACGACCTGCCGGTGCTGTTTGAGCTGGGAGAG
GGCTCCTACTTCTCCGAAGGGGACGGCTTCGCCGAGGACCCCACCATCTCCCTGCTGACAGGCTCGGAGC
CTCCCAAAGCCAAGGACCCCACTGTCTCCAAGCTTGGGCCCGAACAAAAACTCATCTCAGAAGAGGATCT
GAATAGCGCCGTCGACCATCATCATCATCATCATTGAGTTTAAACGGTCTCCAGCTTAAGTTTAAACCGC
TGATCAGCCTCGACTGTGCCTTCTAGTTGCCAGCCATCTGTTGTTTGCCCCTCCCCCGTGCCTTCCTTGA
CCCTGGAAGGTGCCACTCCCACTGTCCTTTCCTAATAAAATGAGGAAATTGCATCGCATTGTCTGAGTAG
GTGTCATTCTATTCTGGGGGGTGGGGTGGGGCAGGACAGCAAGGGGGAGGATTGGGAAGACAATAGCAGG
CATGCTGGGGATGCGGTGGGCTCTATGGCTTCTGAGGCGGAAAGAACCAGCTGGGGCTCTAGGGGGTATC
CCC
[124 nt withheld, positions 2944-3067]
C
[91 nt withheld, positions 3069-3159]
A
[49 nt withheld, positions 3161-3209]
CCTTTGACGTTGGAGTCCACGTTCTTT
[37 nt withheld, positions 3237-3273]
ACCCTATCTCGGTCTATTCTTTTGATTTATAAGGGATTTTGCCGATTTCGGCCTATTGGTTAAAAAATGA
GCTGATTTAACAAAAATTTAACGCGAATTAATTCTGTGGAATGTGTGTCAGTTAGGGTGTGGAAAGTCCC
CAGGCTCCCCAGCAGGCAGAAGTATGCAAAGCATGCATCTCAATTAGTCAGCAACCAGGTGTGGAAAGTC
CCCAGGCTCCCCAGCAGGCAGAAGTATGCAAAGCATGCATCTCAATTAGTCAGCAACCATAGTCCCGCCC
CTAACTCCGCCCATCCCGCCCCTAACTCCGCCCAGTTCCGCCCATTCTCCGCCCCATGGCTGACTAATTT
TTTTTATTTATGCAGAGGCCGAGGCCGCCTCTGCCTCTGAGCTATTCCAGAAGTAGTGAGGAGGCTTTTT
TGGAGGCCTAGGCTTTTGCAAAAAGCTCCCGGGAGCTTGTATATCCATTTTCGGATCTGATCAAGAGACA
GGATGAGGATCGTTTCGCATGATTGAACAAGATGGATTGCACGCAGGTTCTCCGGCCGCTTGGGTGGAGA
GGCTATTCGGCTATGACTGGGCACAACAGACAATCGGCTGCTCTGATGCCGCCGTGTTCCGGCTGTCAGC
GCAGGGGCGCCCGGTTCTTTTTGTCAAGACCGACCTGTCCGGTGCCCTGAATGAACTGCAGGACGAGGCA
GCGCGGCTATCGTGGCTGGCCACGACGGGCGTTCCTTGCGCAGCTGTGCTCGACGTTGTCACTGAAGCGG
GAAGGGACTGGCTGCTATTGGGCGAAGTGCCGGGGCAGGATCTCCTGTCATCTCACCTTGCTCCTGCCGA
GAAAGTATCCATCATGGCTGATGCAATGCGGCGGCTGCATACGCTTGATCCGGCTACCTGCCCATTCGAC
CACCAAGCGAAACATCGCATCGAGCGAGCACGTACTCGGATGGAAGCCGGTCTTGTCGATCAGGATGATC
TGGACGAAGAGCATCAGGGGCTCGCGCCAGCCGAACTGTTCGCCAGGCTCAAGGCGCGCATGCCCGACGG
CGAGGATCTCGTCGTGACCCATGGCGATGCCTGCTTGCCGAATATCATGGTGGAAAATGGCCGCTTTTCT
GGATTCATCGACTGTGGCCGGCTGGGTGTGGCGGACCGCTATCAGGACATAGCGTTGGCTACCCGTGATA
TTGCTGAAGAGCTTGGCGGCGAATGGGCTGACCGCTTCCTCGTGCTTTACGGTATCGCCGCTCCCGATTC
GCAGCGCATCGCCTTCTATCGCCTTCTTGACGAGTTCTTCTGAGCGGGACTCTGGGGTTCGAAATGACCG
ACCAAGCGACGCCCAACCTGCCATCACGAGATTTCGATTCCACCGCCGCCTTCTATGAAAGGTTGGGCTT
CGGAATCGTTTTCCGGGACGCCGGCTGGATGATCCTCCAGCGCGGGGATCTCATGCTGGAGTTCTTCGCC
CACCCCAACTTGTTTATTGCAGCTTATAATGGTTACAAATAAAGCAATAGCATCACAAATTTCACAAATA
AAGCATTTTTTTCACTGCATTCTAGTTGTGGTTTGTCCAAACTCATCAATGTATCTTATCATGTCTGTAT
ACCGTCGACCTCTAGCTAGAGCTTGGCGTAATCATGGTCATAGCTGTTTCCTGTGTGAAATTGTTATCCG
CTCACAATTCCACACAACATACGAGCCGGAAGCATAAAGTGTAAAGCCTGGGGTGCCTAATGAGTGAGCT
AACTCACATTAATTGCGTTGCGCTCACTGCCCGCTTTCCAGTCGGGAAACCTGTCGTGCCAGCTGCATTA
ATGAATCGGCCAACGCGCGGGGAGAGGCGGTTTGCGTATTGGGCGCTCTTCCGCTTCCTCGCTCACTGAC
TCGCTGCGCTCGGTCGTTCGGCTGCGGCGAGCGGTATCAGCTCACTCAAAGGCGGTAATACGGTTATCCA
CAGAATCAGGGGATAACGCAGGAAAGAACATGTGAGCAAAAGGCCAGCAAAAGGCCAGGAACCGTAAAAA
GGCCGCGTTGCTGGCGTTTTTCCATAGGCTCCGCCCCCCTGACGAGCATCACAAAAATCGACGCTCAAGT
CAGAGGTGGCGAAACCCGACAGGACTATAAAGATACCAGGCGTTTCCCCCTGGAAGCTCCCTCGTGCGCT
CTCCTGTTCCGACCCTGCCGCTTACCGGATACCTGTCCGCCTTTCTCCCTTCGGGAAGCGTGGCGCTTTC
TCATAGCTCACGCTGTAGGTATCTCAGTTCGGTGTAGGTCGTTCGCTCCAAGCTGGGCTGTGTGCACGAA
CCCCCCGTTCAGCCCGACCGCTGCGCCTTATCCGGTAACTATCGTCTTGAGTCCAACCCGGTAAGACACG
ACTTATCGCCACTGGCAGCAGCCACTGGTAACAGGATTAGCAGAGCGAGGTATGTAGGCGGTGCTACAGA
GTTCTTGAAGTGGTGGCCTAACTACGGCTACACTAGAAGAACAGTATTTGGTATCTGCGCTCTGCTGAAG
CCAGTTACCTTCGGAAAAAGAGTTGGTAGCTCTTGATCCGGCAAACAAACCACCGCTGGTAGCGGTGGTT
TTTTTGTTTGCAAGCAGCAGATTACGCGCAGAAAAAAAGGATCTCAAGAAGATCCTTTGATCTTTTCTAC
GGGGTCTGACGCTCAGTGGAACGAAAACTCACGTTAAGGGATTTTGGTCATGAGATTATCAAAAAGGATC
TTCACCTAGATCCTTTTAAATTAAAAATGAAGTTTTAAATCAATCTAAAGTATATATGAGTAAACTTGGT
CTGACAGTTACCAATGCTTAATCAGTGAGGCACCTATCTCAGCGATCTGTCTATTTCGTTCATCCATAGT
TGCCTGACTCCCCGTCGTGTAGATAACTACGATACGGGAGGGCTTACCATCTGGCCCCAGTGCTGCAATG
ATACCGCGAGACCCACGCTCACCGGCTCCAGATTTATCAGCAATAAACCAGCCAGCCGGAAGGGCCGAGC
GCAGAAGTGGTCCTGCAACTTTATCCGCCTCCATCCAGTCTATTAATTGTTGCCGGGAAGCTAGAGTAAG
TAGTTCGCCAGTTAATAGTTTGCGCAACGTTGTTGCCATTGCTACAGGCATCGTGGTGTCACGCTCGTCG
TTTGGTATGGCTTCATTCAGCTCCGGTTCCCAACGATCAAGGCGAGTTACATGATCCCCCATGTTGTGCA
AAAAAGCGGTTAGCTCCTTCGGTCCTCCGATCGTTGTCAGAAGTAAGTTGGCCGCAGTGTTATCACTCAT
GGTTATGGCAGCACTGCATAATTCTCTTACTGTCATGCCATCCGTAAGATGCTTTTCTGTGACTGGTGAG
TACTCAACCAAGTCATTCTGAGAATAGTGTATGCGGCGACCGAGTTGCTCTTGCCCGGCGTCAATACGGG
ATAATACCGCGCCACATAGCAGAACTTTAAAAGTGCTCATCATTGGAAAACGTTCTTCGGGGCGAAAACT
CTCAAGGATCTTACCGCTGTTGAGATCCAGTTCGATGTAACCCACTCGTGCACCCAACTGATCTTCAGCA
TCTTTTACTTTCACCAGCGTTTCTGGGTGAGCAAAAACAGGAAGGCAAAATGCCGCAAAAAAGGGAATAA
GGGCGACACGGAAATGTTGAATACTCATACTCTTCCTTTTTCAATATTATTGAAGCATTTATCAGGGTTA
TTGTCTCATGAGCGGATACATATTTGAATGTATTTAGAAAAATAAACAAATAGGGGTTCCGCGCACATTT
CCCCGAAAAGTGCCACCTGACGTC
Features (pLannotate 1.2.2; 21 found; start..end, strand, type, name):
     28..80      -  misc_feature   bom (fragment): basis of mobility region from pBR322
    235..614     +  enhancer       CMV enhancer: human cytomegalovirus immediate early enhancer
    615..818     +  promoter       CMV promoter: human cytomegalovirus (CMV) immediate early promoter
    814..847     +  LTR            5' LTR (truncated) (fragment): truncated 5' long terminal repeat (LTR) from HIV-1
    863..881     +  promoter       T7 promoter: promoter for bacteriophage T7 RNA polymerase
    963..2549    +  CDS            HSF1: HSF1_HUMAN - Also known as HSTF1. Experimental evidence at protein level: Swiss-Prot protein existence level 1. (Microbial infection) Plays a role in latent human immunodeficiency virus (HIV-1) transcriptional reactivation. Binds to the HIV-1 long terminal repeat promoter (LTR) to reactivate viral transcription by recruiting cellular transcriptional elongation factors, such as CDK9, CCNT1 and EP300. From Homo sapiens (Human).
   2607..2624    +  CDS            capTEV™ (fragment): composite tag for in vivo biotinylation, TEV protease cleavage, and 6xHis tagging
   2674..2898    +  polyA_signal   bGH poly(A) signal: bovine growth hormone polyadenylation signal
   2902..2923    +  promoter       SV40 promoter (fragment): SV40 enhancer and early promoter
   2944..3372    +  rep_origin     f1 ori (sequence partly withheld): f1 bacteriophage origin of replication; arrow indicates direction of (+) strand synthesis
   3386..3715    +  promoter       SV40 promoter: SV40 enhancer and early promoter
   3782..4573    +  CDS            neo: KKA2_KLEPN - Also known as kan, nptII. Experimental evidence at protein level: Swiss-Prot protein existence level 1. Resistance to kanamycin, neomycin, paromomycin, ribostamycin, butirosin and gentamicin B. From Klebsiella pneumoniae.
   4597..4755    +  CDS            ble (fragment): BLE_KLEPN - Experimental evidence at protein level: Swiss-Prot protein existence level 1. Binding protein with a strong affinity to the bleomycin family of antibiotics. Binds to CL990; an antimitotic-antibiotic compound. From Klebsiella pneumoniae.
   4750..4871    +  polyA_signal   SV40 poly(A) signal: SV40 polyadenylation signal
   4944..4960    -  protein_bind   lac operator: The lac repressor binds to the lac operator to inhibit transcription in E. coli. This inhibition can be relieved by adding lactose or isopropyl-β-D-thiogalactopyranoside (IPTG). lac repressor encoded by lacI
   4968..4998    -  promoter       lac promoter: promoter for the E. coli lac operon
   5013..5034    -  protein_bind   CAP binding site: CAP binding activates transcription in the presence of cAMP. E. coli catabolite activator protein
   5047..5139    -  CDS            lacI (fragment): lac repressor; lacI; The lac repressor binds to the lac operator to inhibit transcription in E. coli. This inhibition can be relieved by adding lactose or isopropyl-β-D-thiogalactopyranoside (IPTG).
   5322..5910    -  rep_origin     ori: high-copy-number ColE1/pMB1/pBR322/pUC origin of replication
   6081..6941    -  CDS            AmpR: β-lactamase; bla; confers resistance to ampicillin, carbenicillin, and related antibiotics
   6942..7046    -  promoter       AmpR promoter: bla
