[The description below was written by a language model from this plasmid's Addgene catalogue record and pLannotate feature annotations shown in this document.]
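Description:
pcDNA-hHSF1 WT is a mammalian expression plasmid of about 7.1 kb, built on the pcDNA 3.1/Myc-His (-) A backbone, that produces wild-type human heat shock transcription factor 1 (HSF1) carrying a C-terminal Myc and 6xHis tag. It is propagated in E. coli as a high-copy plasmid through a ColE1/pUC-type origin and selected with ampicillin via the β-lactamase gene and its own promoter. An f1 origin is also present, which permits single-stranded DNA production. For selection in mammalian cells, an SV40 enhancer/early promoter drives the neomycin phosphotransferase gene, terminated by an SV40 polyadenylation signal, allowing G418 selection of stable transfectants.

The expression cassette consists of the human cytomegalovirus immediate early enhancer and promoter, followed by a T7 promoter that can serve for in vitro transcription or sequencing, then the roughly 1.6 kb HSF1 open reading frame and the bovine growth hormone polyadenylation signal. The automated annotation does not label a Myc epitope. It marks only a short stretch downstream of HSF1 as a fragment of a composite His-containing tag, which is consistent with the 6xHis portion of the tag described in the catalogue entry. Several other small fragment calls (a truncated HIV-1 LTR, ble, lacI and a partial SV40 promoter) are probably backbone remnants or annotation artefacts rather than functional parts.

The tags permit detection with anti-Myc or anti-His reagents and metal-affinity purification. The associated publication concerns stress-inducible phosphorylation of HSF1 and its relation to activation, which suggests this plasmid serves as the wild-type reference, though the record does not list related constructs.
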