Addgene plasmid #71724: pcDNA-hHSF1 WT
Purpose: plasmid expressing myc-his tag hHSF1 WT
Depositing lab: Lea Sistonen. Depositing organization: Abo Akademi University. Publication: Uncoupling Stress-Inducible Phosphorylation of Heat Shock Factor 1 from Its Activation. Budzynski MA, Puustinen MC, Joutsen J, Sistonen L. Mol Cell Biol. 2015 Jul;35(14):2530-40. doi: 10.1128/MCB.00816-14. Epub 2015 May 11. PubMed 25963659.
Backbone
  Vector backbone: pcDNA 3.1/Myc-His (-) A
  Backbone size w/o insert (bp): 5400
  Total vector size (bp): 7100
  Vector type: Mammalian Expression
  Selectable markers: Neomycin (select with G418)
Growth in bacteria
  Bacterial resistance: Ampicillin, 100 μg/mL
  Growth temperature: 37°C
  Growth strain: DH5alpha
  Copy number: High Copy
Gene/Insert
  Gene/Insert name: HSF1 (alt names: heat shock transcription factor 1; HSTF1)
  Species: H. sapiens (human)
  Insert size (bp): 1500
  GenBank ID: NM_005526.2
  Entrez Gene: HSF1 (a.k.a. HSTF1)
  Tag / fusion protein: MYC 6xHIS (C terminal on insert)
Terms and licenses: Academic/Nonprofit Terms; Industry Terms: Not Available to Industry
How to cite: pcDNA-hHSF1 WT was a gift from Lea Sistonen (Addgene plasmid # 71724 ; http://n2t.net/addgene:71724 ; RRID:Addgene_71724)
