>Addgene plasmid #71724 | pcDNA-hHSF1 WT | addgene partial sequence | sequence record 141356 | CMV-F 5'-CGCAAATGGGCGGTAGGCGTG-3'
CTATATAAGCAGAGCTCTCTGGCTAACTAGAGAACCCACTGCTTACTGGCTTATCGAAATTAATACGACT
CACTATAGGGAGACCCAAGCTGGCTAGCGTTTAAACGGGCCCTCTAGACTCGAGCGGCCGCCACTGTGCT
GGATATCTGCAGAATTCGAGATGGATCTGCCCGTGGGCCCCGGCGCGGCGGGGCCCAGCAACGTCCCGGC
CTTCCTGACCAAGCTGTGGACCCTCGTGAGCGACCCGGACACCGACGCGCTCATCTGCTGGAGCCCGAGC
GGGAACAGCTTCCACGTGTTCGACCAGGGCCAGTTTGCCAAGGAGGTGCTGCCCAAGTACTTCAAGCACA
ACAACATGGCCAGCTTCGTGCGGCAGCTCAACATGTATGGCTTCCGGAAAGTGGTCCACATCGAGCAGGG
CGGCCTGGTCAAGCCAGAGAGAGACGACACGGAGTTCCAGCACCCATGCTTCCTGCGTGGCCAGGAGCAG
CTCCTTGAGAACATCAAGAGGAAAGTGACCAGTGTGTCCACCCTGAAGAGTGAAGACATAAAGATCCGCC
AGGACAGCGTCACCAAGCTGCTGACGGACGTGCAGCTGATGAAGGGGAAGCAGGAGTGCATGGACTCCAA
GCTCCTGGCCATGAAGCATGAGAATGAGGCTCTGTGGCGGGAGGTGGCCAGCCTTCGGCAGAAGCATGCC
CAGCAACAGAAAGTCGTCAACAAGCTCATTCAGTTCCTGATCTCACTGGTGCAGTCAAACCGGATCCTGG
GGGTGAAGAGAAAGATCCCCCTGATGCTGAACGACAGTGGCTCAGCACATTCCATGCCCAAGTATAGCCG
GCAGTTCTCCCTGGAGCACGTCCACGGCTCGGGCCCCTACTCGGCCCCCTCCCCAGCCTACAGCAGCTCC
AGCCTCTACGCCCCTGATGCTGTGGCCAGCTCTGGACCCATCATCTCCGACATCACCGAGCTGGCTCCTG
CCAGCCCCATGGCCTCCCC
