>Addgene plasmid #71724 | pcDNA-hHSF1 WT | addgene partial sequence | sequence record 141357 | BGH-rev 5'-TAGAAGGCACAGTCGAGG-3'
TTAAGCTGGAGACCGTTTAAACTCAATGATGATGATGATGATGGTCGACGGCGCTATTCAGATCCTCTTC
TGAGATGAGTTTTTGTTCGGGCCCAAGCTTGGAGACAGTGGGGTCCTTGGCTTTGGGAGGCTCCGAGCCT
GTCAGCAGGGAGATGGTGGGGTCCTCGGCGAAGCCGTCCCCTTCGGAGAAGTAGGAGCCCTCTCCCAGCT
CAAACAGCACCGGCAGGTCGTTGCTCCCGGTGTCCACGGAGCCGGGGTCCAGCAGGAACAGCGGCTGCGC
TGTGTAGTGCACCAGCTGCTTCCCTGAATCCGGGCTGCTGTTCTCTGCCTCGGGAGGCCTGGGGGGCTCC
TGGGGAGACAGGAGCTCTTGGATACTGGCCAGGCTGCTGTCAAGGTCAGGCAGGCTCATGTCGGGCACGG
TCACCGAGGGGCTGAACAGGTCCAGCAGGGCACTGGTGTCCACGCTGAAGCCGTGGCTGCTCAGCATGGT
CTGCAGGTTATCCAGGTTGGAGTCCATAGCATCCAAGTGGTCACTGAGCTCATTCTTGTCCAGGCAGGCT
ACGCTGAGGCACTTTTCAGGGGTGGAGGTGGGCGGGGGGGAGGGAGGCCGGCCCTCGGTGTCCGTGTGGC
CCCTGGCGTCCGTGAGGGCTGTGACGGAGGCGGGGGCAGGTTCACTCTCCCGCAGGATGGAGTCAATGAG
GGCGGTCGGGGACAAGAGGGTGTCCACGGAAGATGGGCGCCCGGGACTCGCCTCCTCTACCCGGGGGCTC
TGAGGCGGGCTGGGGGGCTCCTCCTTGACACGCACCAGGGGGCTGCTGGATAGGGGCCTCTCGTCTATGC
TCCCGCCGGGGGAGGCCATGGGGCTGGCAGGAGCCAGCTCGGTGATGTCGGAGATGATGGGTCCAGAGCT
GGCCACAGCATCAGGGGCGTA
